Addgene plasmid #131741: pCS4092
Purpose: Theophylline switch Theo-CAUAA
Depositing lab: Christina Smolke. Depositing organization: Stanford University. Publication: Massively parallel RNA device engineering in mammalian cells with RNA-Seq. Xiang JS, Kaplan M, Dykstra P, Hinks M, McKeague M, Smolke CD. Nat Commun. 2019 Sep 23;10(1):4327. doi: 10.1038/s41467-019-12334-y. PubMed 31548547.
Backbone
  Vector backbone: pCS4076
  Vector type: Mammalian Expression
Growth in bacteria
  Bacterial resistance: Ampicillin, 100 μg/mL
  Growth temperature: 37°C
  Growth strain: DH5alpha
  Copy number: High Copy
Gene/Insert
  Gene/Insert name: Theophylline switch Theo-CAUAA
  Species: Synthetic
  Cloning method: Gibson Cloning
Terms and licenses: Academic/Nonprofit Terms; Industry Terms: Not Available to Industry
How to cite: pCS4092 was a gift from Christina Smolke (Addgene plasmid # 131741 ; http://n2t.net/addgene:131741 ; RRID:Addgene_131741)
