[The description below was written by a language model from this plasmid's Addgene catalogue record and pLannotate feature annotations shown in this document.]
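Description:
pCS4092 is a 7,417 nt mammalian expression plasmid built on the pCS4076 backbone that carries a synthetic theophylline-responsive RNA switch designated Theo-CAUAA, inserted by Gibson cloning. It is propagated in E. coli as a high-copy plasmid through a ColE1/pUC-type origin and selected with ampicillin via the bla gene. Remnants of lac regulatory sequence, an f1 origin fragment and a bom fragment are also annotated.

The plasmid holds two fluorescent reporter units. In the first, the CMV enhancer and promoter drive mCherry, followed by a 3' untranslated region in which a fragment of the tobacco ringspot virus satellite RNA hammerhead ribozyme is annotated, and then the bGH polyadenylation signal. This placement is consistent with a ribozyme-based device in which a theophylline aptamer is coupled to the self-cleaving ribozyme, so that ligand binding modulates cleavage of the transcript and hence mCherry output. The aptamer is not separately annotated, and the record does not say whether theophylline raises or lowers expression. The second unit uses the EF-1α core promoter with the HTLV-1 5' LTR segment to express TagBFP, terminated by an HSV TK polyadenylation signal. It plausibly provides a switch-independent signal for normalising transfection or expression level.

An FRT site sits directly upstream of a hygromycin resistance coding sequence with no full promoter of its own, followed by an SV40 polyadenylation signal. This arrangement is typical of FLP-mediated integration into a genomic FRT landing site, although the record does not state that use. The depositor and sequencing-derived records have the same length and the same 26 features; apart from the two-reporter region, the features appear in opposite order and orientation.
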