Features (pLannotate 1.2.2; 26 found; start..end, strand, type, name):
     48..259     +  promoter       EF-1α core promoter: core promoter for human elongation factor EF-1α
    272..540     +  LTR            5' LTR (truncated): truncated 5' long terminal repeat (LTR) from human T-cell leukemia virus (HTLV) type 1
    570..1268    +  CDS            TagBFP: TagBFP is a basic (constitutively fluorescent) blue fluorescent protein published in 2008, derived from Entacmaea quadricolor. It is reported to be a very rapidly-maturing monomer with very low acid sensitivity.
   1372..1419    +  polyA_signal   HSV TK poly(A) signal: herpes simplex virus thymidine kinase polyadenylation signal (Cole and Stacy, 1985)
   1510..1526    -  polyA_signal   bGH poly(A) signal (fragment): bovine growth hormone polyadenylation signal
   1616..1668    -  misc_feature   bom (fragment): basis of mobility region from pBR322
   1823..2202    +  enhancer       CMV enhancer: human cytomegalovirus immediate early enhancer
   2203..2406    +  promoter       CMV promoter: human cytomegalovirus (CMV) immediate early promoter
   2402..2435    +  LTR            5' LTR (truncated) (fragment): truncated 5' long terminal repeat (LTR) from HIV-1
   2451..2469    +  promoter       T7 promoter: promoter for bacteriophage T7 RNA polymerase
   2506..3213    +  CDS            mCherry: mCherry is a basic (constitutively fluorescent) red fluorescent protein published in 2004, derived from Discosoma sp.. It is reported to be a very rapidly-maturing monomer with low acid sensitivity.
   3297..3313    +  misc_RNA       sTRSV HHRz (fragment): hammerhead ribozyme from the tobacco ringspot virus satellite RNA (Khvorova et al., 2003)
   3375..3599    +  polyA_signal   bGH poly(A) signal: bovine growth hormone polyadenylation signal
   3603..3624    +  promoter       SV40 promoter (fragment): SV40 enhancer and early promoter
   3645..3878    +  rep_origin     f1 ori (fragment) (sequence partly withheld): f1 bacteriophage origin of replication; arrow indicates direction of (+) strand synthesis
   3883..3930    +  protein_bind   FRT: FLP-mediated recombination occurs in the 8-bp core sequence TCTAGAAA (Turan and Bode, 2011). FLP recombinase from the Saccharomyces cerevisiae 2μ plasmid
   3938..4960    +  CDS            HygR: aminoglycoside phosphotransferase from E. coli; aph(4)-Ia; confers resistance to hygromycin
   4970..5095    +  CDS            ble (fragment): BLE_KLEPN - Experimental evidence at protein level: Swiss-Prot protein existence level 1. Binding protein with a strong affinity to the bleomycin family of antibiotics. Binds to CL990; an antimitotic-antibiotic compound. From Klebsiella pneumoniae.
   5090..5211    +  polyA_signal   SV40 poly(A) signal: SV40 polyadenylation signal
   5284..5300    -  protein_bind   lac operator: The lac repressor binds to the lac operator to inhibit transcription in E. coli. This inhibition can be relieved by adding lactose or isopropyl-β-D-thiogalactopyranoside (IPTG). lac repressor encoded by lacI
   5308..5338    -  promoter       lac promoter: promoter for the E. coli lac operon
   5353..5374    -  protein_bind   CAP binding site: CAP binding activates transcription in the presence of cAMP. E. coli catabolite activator protein
   5387..5479    -  CDS            lacI (fragment): lac repressor; lacI; The lac repressor binds to the lac operator to inhibit transcription in E. coli. This inhibition can be relieved by adding lactose or isopropyl-β-D-thiogalactopyranoside (IPTG).
   5662..6250    -  rep_origin     ori: high-copy-number ColE1/pMB1/pBR322/pUC origin of replication
   6421..7281    -  CDS            AmpR: β-lactamase; bla; confers resistance to ampicillin, carbenicillin, and related antibiotics
   7282..7386    -  promoter       AmpR promoter: bla
>Addgene plasmid #131741 | pCS4092 | depositor full sequence | sequence record 252730 | pCS4092 sequence 7417 bps
GACGGATCGGGAGATCTGGATCTGCGATCGCTCCGGTGCCCGTCAGTGGGCAGAGCGCACATCGCCCACA
GTCCCCGAGAAGTTGGGGGGAGGGGTCGGCAATTGAACCGGTGCCTAGAGAAGGTGGCGCGGGGTAAACT
GGGAAAGTGATGTCGTGTACTGGCTCCGCCTTTTTCCCGAGGGTGGGGGAGAACCGTATATAAGTGCAGT
AGTCGCCGTGAACGTTCTTTTTCGCAACGGGTTTGCCGCCAGAACACAGCTGAAGCTTCGAGGGGCTCGC
ATCTCTCCTTCACGCGCCCGCCGCCCTACCTGAGGCCGCCATCCACGCCGGTTGAGTCGCGTTCTGCCGC
CTCCCGCCTGTGGTGCCTCCTGAACTGCGTCCGCCGTCTAGGTAAGTTTAAAGCTCAGGTCGAGACCGGG
CCTCTGTCCGGCGCTCCCTTGGAGCCTACCTAGACTCAGCCGGCTCTCCACGCTTTGCCTGACCCTGCTT
GCTCAACTCTACGTCTTTGTTTCGTTTTCTGTTCTGCGCCGTTACAGATCCAAGCTGTGACCCTCGAGTA
TTCGCCACCATGAGCGAGCTGATTAAGGAGAACATGCACATGAAGCTGTACATGGAGGGCACCGTGGACA
ACCATCACTTCAAGTGCACATCCGAGGGCGAAGGCAAGCCCTACGAGGGCACCCAGACCATGAGAATCAA
GGTGGTCGAGGGCGGCCCTCTCCCCTTCGCCTTCGACATCCTGGCTACTAGCTTCCTCTACGGCAGCAAG
ACCTTCATCAACCACACCCAGGGCATCCCCGACTTCTTCAAGCAGTCCTTCCCTGAGGGCTTCACATGGG
AGAGAGTCACCACATACGAAGACGGGGGCGTGCTGACCGCTACCCAGGACACCAGCCTCCAGGACGGCTG
CCTCATCTACAACGTCAAGATCAGAGGGGTGAACTTCACATCCAACGGCCCTGTGATGCAGAAGAAAACA
CTCGGCTGGGAGGCCTTCACCGAGACGCTGTACCCCGCTGACGGCGGCCTGGAAGGCAGAAACGACATGG
CCCTGAAGCTCGTGGGCGGGAGCCATCTGATCGCAAACATCAAGACCACATATAGATCCAAGAAACCCGC
TAAGAACCTCAAGATGCCTGGCGTCTACTATGTGGACTACAGACTGGAAAGAATCAAGGAGGCCAACAAC
GAGACCTACGTCGAGCAGCACGAGGTGGCAGTGGCCAGATACTGCGACCTCCCTAGCAAACTGGGGCACA
AGCTTAATTGATCTGCATGAGACGATCTCATGCTGGAGTTCTTCGCCCACCCTAGGGGGAGGCTAACTGA
AACACGGAAGGAGACAATACCGGAAGGAACCCGCGCTATGACGGCAATAAAAAGACAGAATAAAACGCAC
GGTGTTGGGTCGTTTGTTCATAAACGCGGGGTTCGGTCCCAGGGCTGGCACTCTGTCGATACCCCACCGA
GACCCCATTGGGGCCAATACGCCCGCGTTTCTTCCTTTTCCCCACCCCACCCCCCAAGTTCGGGTGAAGG
CCCAGGGCTCGCAGCCAACGTCGGGGCGGCAGGCCCTGCCATAGCCTCAGGTTACTCATAGATCTCCCGA
TCCCCTATGGTGCACTCTCAGTACAATCTGCTCTGATGCCGCATAGTTAAGCCAGTATCTGCTCCCTGCT
TGTGTGTTGGAGGTCGCTGAGTAGTGCGCGAGCAAAATTTAAGCTACAACAAGGCAAGGCTTGACCGACA
ATTGCATGAAGAATCTGCTTAGGGTTAGGCGTTTTGCGCTGCTTCGCGATGTACGGGCCAGATATACGCG
TTGACATTGATTATTGACTAGTTATTAATAGTAATCAATTACGGGGTCATTAGTTCATAGCCCATATATG
GAGTTCCGCGTTACATAACTTACGGTAAATGGCCCGCCTGGCTGACCGCCCAACGACCCCCGCCCATTGA
CGTCAATAATGACGTATGTTCCCATAGTAACGCCAATAGGGACTTTCCATTGACGTCAATGGGTGGAGTA
TTTACGGTAAACTGCCCACTTGGCAGTACATCAAGTGTATCATATGCCAAGTACGCCCCCTATTGACGTC
AATGACGGTAAATGGCCCGCCTGGCATTATGCCCAGTACATGACCTTATGGGACTTTCCTACTTGGCAGT
ACATCTACGTATTAGTCATCGCTATTACCATGGTGATGCGGTTTTGGCAGTACATCAATGGGCGTGGATA
GCGGTTTGACTCACGGGGATTTCCAAGTCTCCACCCCATTGACGTCAATGGGAGTTTGTTTTGGCACCAA
AATCAACGGGACTTTCCAAAATGTCGTAACAACTCCGCCCCATTGACGCAAATGGGCGGTAGGCGTGTAC
GGTGGGAGGTCTATATAAGCAGAGCTCTCTGGCTAACTAGAGAACCCACTGCTTACTGGCTTATCGAAAT
TAATACGACTCACTATAGGGAGACCCAAGCTGGCTAGCACGCTACGGTCGCCACCATGGTGAGCAAGGGC
GAGGAGGATAACATGGCCATCATCAAGGAGTTCATGCGCTTCAAAGTGCACATGGAGGGCTCCGTGAACG
GCCACGAGTTCGAGATCGAGGGCGAGGGCGAGGGCCGCCCCTACGAGGGCACCCAGACCGCCAAGCTGAA
AGTGACCAAGGGTGGCCCCCTGCCCTTCGCCTGGGACATCCTGTCCCCTCAGTTCATGTACGGCTCCAAG
GCCTACGTGAAGCACCCCGCCGACATCCCCGACTACTTGAAGCTGTCCTTCCCCGAGGGCTTCAAGTGGG
AGCGCGTGATGAACTTCGAGGACGGCGGCGTGGTGACCGTGACCCAGGACTCCTCCCTGCAGGACGGCGA
GTTCATCTACAAAGTGAAGCTGCGCGGCACCAACTTCCCCTCCGACGGCCCCGTAATGCAGAAGAAGACC
ATGGGCTGGGAGGCCTCCTCCGAGCGGATGTACCCCGAGGACGGCGCCCTGAAGGGCGAGATCAAGCAGA
GGCTGAAGCTGAAGGACGGCGGCCACTACGACGCTGAAGTCAAGACCACCTACAAGGCCAAGAAGCCCGT
GCAGCTGCCCGGAGCCTACAACGTCAACATCAAGTTGGACATCACCTCCCACAACGAGGACTACACCATC
GTGGAACAGTACGAACGCGCCGAGGGCCGCCACTCCACCGGCGGCATGGACGAGCTGTACAAGTAACTGA
TCATAAATATAGGGCCCGGATCCAAACAAACAAAGCTGTCACCGGAATACCAGCATCGTCTTGATGCCCT
TGGAAGTCCGGTCTGATGAGTCCCATAAGGACGAAACAGCAAAAAGAAAAATAAAAAGGTACCAAACCCG
CTGATCAGCCTCGACTGTGCCTTCTAGTTGCCAGCCATCTGTTGTTTGCCCCTCCCCCGTGCCTTCCTTG
ACCCTGGAAGGTGCCACTCCCACTGTCCTTTCCTAATAAAATGAGGAAATTGCATCGCATTGTCTGAGTA
GGTGTCATTCTATTCTGGGGGGTGGGGTGGGGCAGGACAGCAAGGGGGAGGATTGGGAAGACAATAGCAG
GCATGCTGGGGATGCGGTGGGCTCTATGGCTTCTGAGGCGGAAAGAACCAGCTGGGGCTCTAGGGGGTAT
CCCC
[124 nt withheld, positions 3645-3768]
C
[91 nt withheld, positions 3770-3860]
AGGGTGATGGTTCACGTACCTAGAAGTTCCTATTCCGAAGTTCCTATTCTCTAGAAAGTATAGGAACTTC
CTTGGCCAAAAAGCCTGAACTCACCGCGACGTCTGTCGAGAAGTTTCTGATCGAAAAGTTCGACAGCGTC
TCCGACCTGATGCAGCTCTCGGAGGGCGAAGAATCTCGTGCTTTCAGCTTCGATGTAGGAGGGCGTGGAT
ATGTCCTGCGGGTAAATAGCTGCGCCGATGGTTTCTACAAAGATCGTTATGTTTATCGGCACTTTGCATC
GGCCGCGCTCCCGATTCCGGAAGTGCTTGACATTGGGGAATTCAGCGAGAGCCTGACCTATTGCATCTCC
CGCCGTGCACAGGGTGTCACGTTGCAAGACCTGCCTGAAACCGAACTGCCCGCTGTTCTGCAGCCGGTCG
CGGAGGCCATGGATGCGATCGCTGCGGCCGATCTTAGCCAGACGAGCGGGTTCGGCCCATTCGGACCGCA
AGGAATCGGTCAATACACTACATGGCGTGATTTCATATGCGCGATTGCTGATCCCCATGTGTATCACTGG
CAAACTGTGATGGACGACACCGTCAGTGCGTCCGTCGCGCAGGCTCTCGATGAGCTGATGCTTTGGGCCG
AGGACTGCCCCGAAGTCCGGCACCTCGTGCACGCGGATTTCGGCTCCAACAATGTCCTGACGGACAATGG
CCGCATAACAGCGGTCATTGACTGGAGCGAGGCGATGTTCGGGGATTCCCAATACGAGGTCGCCAACATC
TTCTTCTGGAGGCCGTGGTTGGCTTGTATGGAGCAGCAGACGCGCTACTTCGAGCGGAGGCATCCGGAGC
TTGCAGGATCGCCGCGGCTCCGGGCGTATATGCTCCGCATTGGTCTTGACCAACTCTATCAGAGCTTGGT
TGACGGCAATTTCGATGATGCAGCTTGGGCGCAGGGTCGATGCGACGCAATCGTCCGATCCGGAGCCGGG
ACTGTCGGGCGTACACAAATCGCCCGCAGAAGCGCGGCCGTCTGGACCGATGGCTGTGTAGAAGTACTCG
CCGATAGTGGAAACCGACGCCCCAGCACTCGTCCGAGGGCAAAGGAATAGCACGTACTACGAGATTTCGA
TTCCACCGCCGCCTTCTATGAAAGGTTGGGCTTCGGAATCGTTTTCCGGGACGCCGGCTGGATGATCCTC
CAGCGCGGGGATCTCATGCTGGAGTTCTTCGCCCACCCCAACTTGTTTATTGCAGCTTATAATGGTTACA
AATAAAGCAATAGCATCACAAATTTCACAAATAAAGCATTTTTTTCACTGCATTCTAGTTGTGGTTTGTC
CAAACTCATCAATGTATCTTATCATGTCTGTATACCGTCGACCTCTAGCTAGAGCTTGGCGTAATCATGG
TCATAGCTGTTTCCTGTGTGAAATTGTTATCCGCTCACAATTCCACACAACATACGAGCCGGAAGCATAA
AGTGTAAAGCCTGGGGTGCCTAATGAGTGAGCTAACTCACATTAATTGCGTTGCGCTCACTGCCCGCTTT
CCAGTCGGGAAACCTGTCGTGCCAGCTGCATTAATGAATCGGCCAACGCGCGGGGAGAGGCGGTTTGCGT
ATTGGGCGCTCTTCCGCTTCCTCGCTCACTGACTCGCTGCGCTCGGTCGTTCGGCTGCGGCGAGCGGTAT
CAGCTCACTCAAAGGCGGTAATACGGTTATCCACAGAATCAGGGGATAACGCAGGAAAGAACATGTGAGC
AAAAGGCCAGCAAAAGGCCAGGAACCGTAAAAAGGCCGCGTTGCTGGCGTTTTTCCATAGGCTCCGCCCC
CCTGACGAGCATCACAAAAATCGACGCTCAAGTCAGAGGTGGCGAAACCCGACAGGACTATAAAGATACC
AGGCGTTTCCCCCTGGAAGCTCCCTCGTGCGCTCTCCTGTTCCGACCCTGCCGCTTACCGGATACCTGTC
CGCCTTTCTCCCTTCGGGAAGCGTGGCGCTTTCTCATAGCTCACGCTGTAGGTATCTCAGTTCGGTGTAG
GTCGTTCGCTCCAAGCTGGGCTGTGTGCACGAACCCCCCGTTCAGCCCGACCGCTGCGCCTTATCCGGTA
ACTATCGTCTTGAGTCCAACCCGGTAAGACACGACTTATCGCCACTGGCAGCAGCCACTGGTAACAGGAT
TAGCAGAGCGAGGTATGTAGGCGGTGCTACAGAGTTCTTGAAGTGGTGGCCTAACTACGGCTACACTAGA
AGGACAGTATTTGGTATCTGCGCTCTGCTGAAGCCAGTTACCTTCGGAAAAAGAGTTGGTAGCTCTTGAT
CCGGCAAACAAACCACCGCTGGTAGCGGTGGTTTTTTTGTTTGCAAGCAGCAGATTACGCGCAGAAAAAA
AGGATCTCAAGAAGATCCTTTGATCTTTTCTACGGGGTCTGACGCTCAGTGGAACGAAAACTCACGTTAA
GGGATTTTGGTCATGAGATTATCAAAAAGGATCTTCACCTAGATCCTTTTAAATTAAAAATGAAGTTTTA
AATCAATCTAAAGTATATATGAGTAAACTTGGTCTGACAGTTACCAATGCTTAATCAGTGAGGCACCTAT
CTCAGCGATCTGTCTATTTCGTTCATCCATAGTTGCCTGACTCCCCGTCGTGTAGATAACTACGATACGG
GAGGGCTTACCATCTGGCCCCAGTGCTGCAATGATACCGCGAGACCCACGCTCACCGGCTCCAGATTTAT
CAGCAATAAACCAGCCAGCCGGAAGGGCCGAGCGCAGAAGTGGTCCTGCAACTTTATCCGCCTCCATCCA
GTCTATTAATTGTTGCCGGGAAGCTAGAGTAAGTAGTTCGCCAGTTAATAGTTTGCGCAACGTTGTTGCC
ATTGCTACAGGCATCGTGGTGTCACGCTCGTCGTTTGGTATGGCTTCATTCAGCTCCGGTTCCCAACGAT
CAAGGCGAGTTACATGATCCCCCATGTTGTGCAAAAAAGCGGTTAGCTCCTTCGGTCCTCCGATCGTTGT
CAGAAGTAAGTTGGCCGCAGTGTTATCACTCATGGTTATGGCAGCACTGCATAATTCTCTTACTGTCATG
CCATCCGTAAGATGCTTTTCTGTGACTGGTGAGTACTCAACCAAGTCATTCTGAGAATAGTGTATGCGGC
GACCGAGTTGCTCTTGCCCGGCGTCAATACGGGATAATACCGCGCCACATAGCAGAACTTTAAAAGTGCT
CATCATTGGAAAACGTTCTTCGGGGCGAAAACTCTCAAGGATCTTACCGCTGTTGAGATCCAGTTCGATG
TAACCCACTCGTGCACCCAACTGATCTTCAGCATCTTTTACTTTCACCAGCGTTTCTGGGTGAGCAAAAA
CAGGAAGGCAAAATGCCGCAAAAAAGGGAATAAGGGCGACACGGAAATGTTGAATACTCATACTCTTCCT
TTTTCAATATTATTGAAGCATTTATCAGGGTTATTGTCTCATGAGCGGATACATATTTGAATGTATTTAG
AAAAATAAACAAATAGGGGTTCCGCGCACATTTCCCCGAAAAGTGCCACCTGACGTC
