Features (pLannotate 1.2.2; 26 found; start..end, strand, type, name):
     45..256     +  promoter       EF-1α core promoter: core promoter for human elongation factor EF-1α
    269..537     +  LTR            5' LTR (truncated): truncated 5' long terminal repeat (LTR) from human T-cell leukemia virus (HTLV) type 1
    567..1265    +  CDS            TagBFP: TagBFP is a basic (constitutively fluorescent) blue fluorescent protein published in 2008, derived from Entacmaea quadricolor. It is reported to be a very rapidly-maturing monomer with very low acid sensitivity.
   1369..1416    +  polyA_signal   HSV TK poly(A) signal: herpes simplex virus thymidine kinase polyadenylation signal (Cole and Stacy, 1985)
   1507..1523    -  polyA_signal   bGH poly(A) signal (fragment): bovine growth hormone polyadenylation signal
   1645..1749    +  promoter       AmpR promoter: bla
   1750..2610    +  CDS            AmpR: β-lactamase; bla; confers resistance to ampicillin, carbenicillin, and related antibiotics
   2781..3369    +  rep_origin     ori: high-copy-number ColE1/pMB1/pBR322/pUC origin of replication
   3552..3644    +  CDS            lacI (fragment): lac repressor; lacI; The lac repressor binds to the lac operator to inhibit transcription in E. coli. This inhibition can be relieved by adding lactose or isopropyl-β-D-thiogalactopyranoside (IPTG).
   3657..3678    +  protein_bind   CAP binding site: CAP binding activates transcription in the presence of cAMP. E. coli catabolite activator protein
   3693..3723    +  promoter       lac promoter: promoter for the E. coli lac operon
   3731..3747    +  protein_bind   lac operator: The lac repressor binds to the lac operator to inhibit transcription in E. coli. This inhibition can be relieved by adding lactose or isopropyl-β-D-thiogalactopyranoside (IPTG). lac repressor encoded by lacI
   3820..3941    -  polyA_signal   SV40 poly(A) signal: SV40 polyadenylation signal
   3936..4061    -  CDS            ble (fragment): BLE_KLEPN - Experimental evidence at protein level: Swiss-Prot protein existence level 1. Binding protein with a strong affinity to the bleomycin family of antibiotics. Binds to CL990; an antimitotic-antibiotic compound. From Klebsiella pneumoniae.
   4071..5093    -  CDS            HygR: aminoglycoside phosphotransferase from E. coli; aph(4)-Ia; confers resistance to hygromycin
   5101..5148    -  protein_bind   FRT: FLP-mediated recombination occurs in the 8-bp core sequence TCTAGAAA (Turan and Bode, 2011). FLP recombinase from the Saccharomyces cerevisiae 2μ plasmid
   5153..5386    -  rep_origin     f1 ori (fragment) (sequence partly withheld): f1 bacteriophage origin of replication; arrow indicates direction of (+) strand synthesis
   5407..5428    -  promoter       SV40 promoter (fragment): SV40 enhancer and early promoter
   5432..5656    -  polyA_signal   bGH poly(A) signal: bovine growth hormone polyadenylation signal
   5718..5734    -  misc_RNA       sTRSV HHRz (fragment): hammerhead ribozyme from the tobacco ringspot virus satellite RNA (Khvorova et al., 2003)
   5818..6525    -  CDS            mCherry: mCherry is a basic (constitutively fluorescent) red fluorescent protein published in 2004, derived from Discosoma sp.. It is reported to be a very rapidly-maturing monomer with low acid sensitivity.
   6562..6580    -  promoter       T7 promoter: promoter for bacteriophage T7 RNA polymerase
   6596..6629    -  LTR            5' LTR (truncated) (fragment): truncated 5' long terminal repeat (LTR) from HIV-1
   6625..6828    -  promoter       CMV promoter: human cytomegalovirus (CMV) immediate early promoter
   6829..7208    -  enhancer       CMV enhancer: human cytomegalovirus immediate early enhancer
   7363..7415    +  misc_feature   bom (fragment): basis of mobility region from pBR322
>Addgene plasmid #131741 | pCS4092 | addgene full sequence | sequence record 261389 | Addgene NGS Result
GGATCGGGAGATCTGGATCTGCGATCGCTCCGGTGCCCGTCAGTGGGCAGAGCGCACATCGCCCACAGTC
CCCGAGAAGTTGGGGGGAGGGGTCGGCAATTGAACCGGTGCCTAGAGAAGGTGGCGCGGGGTAAACTGGG
AAAGTGATGTCGTGTACTGGCTCCGCCTTTTTCCCGAGGGTGGGGGAGAACCGTATATAAGTGCAGTAGT
CGCCGTGAACGTTCTTTTTCGCAACGGGTTTGCCGCCAGAACACAGCTGAAGCTTCGAGGGGCTCGCATC
TCTCCTTCACGCGCCCGCCGCCCTACCTGAGGCCGCCATCCACGCCGGTTGAGTCGCGTTCTGCCGCCTC
CCGCCTGTGGTGCCTCCTGAACTGCGTCCGCCGTCTAGGTAAGTTTAAAGCTCAGGTCGAGACCGGGCCT
CTGTCCGGCGCTCCCTTGGAGCCTACCTAGACTCAGCCGGCTCTCCACGCTTTGCCTGACCCTGCTTGCT
CAACTCTACGTCTTTGTTTCGTTTTCTGTTCTGCGCCGTTACAGATCCAAGCTGTGACCCTCGAGTATTC
GCCACCATGAGCGAGCTGATTAAGGAGAACATGCACATGAAGCTGTACATGGAGGGCACCGTGGACAACC
ATCACTTCAAGTGCACATCCGAGGGCGAAGGCAAGCCCTACGAGGGCACCCAGACCATGAGAATCAAGGT
GGTCGAGGGCGGCCCTCTCCCCTTCGCCTTCGACATCCTGGCTACTAGCTTCCTCTACGGCAGCAAGACC
TTCATCAACCACACCCAGGGCATCCCCGACTTCTTCAAGCAGTCCTTCCCTGAGGGCTTCACATGGGAGA
GAGTCACCACATACGAAGACGGGGGCGTGCTGACCGCTACCCAGGACACCAGCCTCCAGGACGGCTGCCT
CATCTACAACGTCAAGATCAGAGGGGTGAACTTCACATCCAACGGCCCTGTGATGCAGAAGAAAACACTC
GGCTGGGAGGCCTTCACCGAGACGCTGTACCCCGCTGACGGCGGCCTGGAAGGCAGAAACGACATGGCCC
TGAAGCTCGTGGGCGGGAGCCATCTGATCGCAAACATCAAGACCACATATAGATCCAAGAAACCCGCTAA
GAACCTCAAGATGCCTGGCGTCTACTATGTGGACTACAGACTGGAAAGAATCAAGGAGGCCAACAACGAG
ACCTACGTCGAGCAGCACGAGGTGGCAGTGGCCAGATACTGCGACCTCCCTAGCAAACTGGGGCACAAGC
TTAATTGATCTGCATGAGACGATCTCATGCTGGAGTTCTTCGCCCACCCTAGGGGGAGGCTAACTGAAAC
ACGGAAGGAGACAATACCGGAAGGAACCCGCGCTATGACGGCAATAAAAAGACAGAATAAAACGCACGGT
GTTGGGTCGTTTGTTCATAAACGCGGGGTTCGGTCCCAGGGCTGGCACTCTGTCGATACCCCACCGAGAC
CCCATTGGGGCCAATACGCCCGCGTTTCTTCCTTTTCCCCACCCCACCCCCCAAGTTCGGGTGAAGGCCC
AGGGCTCGCAGCCAACGTCGGGGCGGCAGGCCCTGCCATAGCCTCAGGTTACTCATAGATCTCCCGATCC
GTCGACGTCAGGTGGCACTTTTCGGGGAAATGTGCGCGGAACCCCTATTTGTTTATTTTTCTAAATACAT
TCAAATATGTATCCGCTCATGAGACAATAACCCTGATAAATGCTTCAATAATATTGAAAAAGGAAGAGTA
TGAGTATTCAACATTTCCGTGTCGCCCTTATTCCCTTTTTTGCGGCATTTTGCCTTCCTGTTTTTGCTCA
CCCAGAAACGCTGGTGAAAGTAAAAGATGCTGAAGATCAGTTGGGTGCACGAGTGGGTTACATCGAACTG
GATCTCAACAGCGGTAAGATCCTTGAGAGTTTTCGCCCCGAAGAACGTTTTCCAATGATGAGCACTTTTA
AAGTTCTGCTATGTGGCGCGGTATTATCCCGTATTGACGCCGGGCAAGAGCAACTCGGTCGCCGCATACA
CTATTCTCAGAATGACTTGGTTGAGTACTCACCAGTCACAGAAAAGCATCTTACGGATGGCATGACAGTA
AGAGAATTATGCAGTGCTGCCATAACCATGAGTGATAACACTGCGGCCAACTTACTTCTGACAACGATCG
GAGGACCGAAGGAGCTAACCGCTTTTTTGCACAACATGGGGGATCATGTAACTCGCCTTGATCGTTGGGA
ACCGGAGCTGAATGAAGCCATACCAAACGACGAGCGTGACACCACGATGCCTGTAGCAATGGCAACAACG
TTGCGCAAACTATTAACTGGCGAACTACTTACTCTAGCTTCCCGGCAACAATTAATAGACTGGATGGAGG
CGGATAAAGTTGCAGGACCACTTCTGCGCTCGGCCCTTCCGGCTGGCTGGTTTATTGCTGATAAATCTGG
AGCCGGTGAGCGTGGGTCTCGCGGTATCATTGCAGCACTGGGGCCAGATGGTAAGCCCTCCCGTATCGTA
GTTATCTACACGACGGGGAGTCAGGCAACTATGGATGAACGAAATAGACAGATCGCTGAGATAGGTGCCT
CACTGATTAAGCATTGGTAACTGTCAGACCAAGTTTACTCATATATACTTTAGATTGATTTAAAACTTCA
TTTTTAATTTAAAAGGATCTAGGTGAAGATCCTTTTTGATAATCTCATGACCAAAATCCCTTAACGTGAG
TTTTCGTTCCACTGAGCGTCAGACCCCGTAGAAAAGATCAAAGGATCTTCTTGAGATCCTTTTTTTCTGC
GCGTAATCTGCTGCTTGCAAACAAAAAAACCACCGCTACCAGCGGTGGTTTGTTTGCCGGATCAAGAGCT
ACCAACTCTTTTTCCGAAGGTAACTGGCTTCAGCAGAGCGCAGATACCAAATACTGTTCTTCTAGTGTAG
CCGTAGTTAGGCCACCACTTCAAGAACTCTGTAGCACCGCCTACATACCTCGCTCTGCTAATCCTGTTAC
CAGTGGCTGCTGCCAGTGGCGATAAGTCGTGTCTTACCGGGTTGGACTCAAGACGATAGTTACCGGATAA
GGCGCAGCGGTCGGGCTGAACGGGGGGTTCGTGCACACAGCCCAGCTTGGAGCGAACGACCTACACCGAA
CTGAGATACCTACAGCGTGAGCTATGAGAAAGCGCCACGCTTCCCGAAGGGAGAAAGGCGGACAGGTATC
CGGTAAGCGGCAGGGTCGGAACAGGAGAGCGCACGAGGGAGCTTCCAGGGGGAAACGCCTGGTATCTTTA
TAGTCCTGTCGGGTTTCGCCACCTCTGACTTGAGCGTCGATTTTTGTGATGCTCGTCAGGGGGGCGGAGC
CTATGGAAAAACGCCAGCAACGCGGCCTTTTTACGGTTCCTGGCCTTTTGCTGGCCTTTTGCTCACATGT
TCTTTCCTGCGTTATCCCCTGATTCTGTGGATAACCGTATTACCGCCTTTGAGTGAGCTGATACCGCTCG
CCGCAGCCGAACGACCGAGCGCAGCGAGTCAGTGAGCGAGGAAGCGGAAGAGCGCCCAATACGCAAACCG
CCTCTCCCCGCGCGTTGGCCGATTCATTAATGCAGCTGGCACGACAGGTTTCCCGACTGGAAAGCGGGCA
GTGAGCGCAACGCAATTAATGTGAGTTAGCTCACTCATTAGGCACCCCAGGCTTTACACTTTATGCTTCC
GGCTCGTATGTTGTGTGGAATTGTGAGCGGATAACAATTTCACACAGGAAACAGCTATGACCATGATTAC
GCCAAGCTCTAGCTAGAGGTCGACGGTATACAGACATGATAAGATACATTGATGAGTTTGGACAAACCAC
AACTAGAATGCAGTGAAAAAAATGCTTTATTTGTGAAATTTGTGATGCTATTGCTTTATTTGTAACCATT
ATAAGCTGCAATAAACAAGTTGGGGTGGGCGAAGAACTCCAGCATGAGATCCCCGCGCTGGAGGATCATC
CAGCCGGCGTCCCGGAAAACGATTCCGAAGCCCAACCTTTCATAGAAGGCGGCGGTGGAATCGAAATCTC
GTAGTACGTGCTATTCCTTTGCCCTCGGACGAGTGCTGGGGCGTCGGTTTCCACTATCGGCGAGTACTTC
TACACAGCCATCGGTCCAGACGGCCGCGCTTCTGCGGGCGATTTGTGTACGCCCGACAGTCCCGGCTCCG
GATCGGACGATTGCGTCGCATCGACCCTGCGCCCAAGCTGCATCATCGAAATTGCCGTCAACCAAGCTCT
GATAGAGTTGGTCAAGACCAATGCGGAGCATATACGCCCGGAGCCGCGGCGATCCTGCAAGCTCCGGATG
CCTCCGCTCGAAGTAGCGCGTCTGCTGCTCCATACAAGCCAACCACGGCCTCCAGAAGAAGATGTTGGCG
ACCTCGTATTGGGAATCCCCGAACATCGCCTCGCTCCAGTCAATGACCGCTGTTATGCGGCCATTGTCCG
TCAGGACATTGTTGGAGCCGAAATCCGCGTGCACGAGGTGCCGGACTTCGGGGCAGTCCTCGGCCCAAAG
CATCAGCTCATCGAGAGCCTGCGCGACGGACGCACTGACGGTGTCGTCCATCACAGTTTGCCAGTGATAC
ACATGGGGATCAGCAATCGCGCATATGAAATCACGCCATGTAGTGTATTGACCGATTCCTTGCGGTCCGA
ATGGGCCGAACCCGCTCGTCTGGCTAAGATCGGCCGCAGCGATCGCATCCATGGCCTCCGCGACCGGCTG
CAGAACAGCGGGCAGTTCGGTTTCAGGCAGGTCTTGCAACGTGACACCCTGTGCACGGCGGGAGATGCAA
TAGGTCAGGCTCTCGCTGAATTCCCCAATGTCAAGCACTTCCGGAATCGGGAGCGCGGCCGATGCAAAGT
GCCGATAAACATAACGATCTTTGTAGAAACCATCGGCGCAGCTATTTACCCGCAGGACATATCCACGCCC
TCCTACATCGAAGCTGAAAGCACGAGATTCTTCGCCCTCCGAGAGCTGCATCAGGTCGGAGACGCTGTCG
AACTTTTCGATCAGAAACTTCTCGACAGACGTCGCGGTGAGTTCAGGCTTTTTGGCCAAGGAAGTTCCTA
TACTTTCTAGAGAATAGGAACTTCGGAATAGGAACTTCTAGGTACGTGAACCATCACCCT
[91 nt withheld, positions 5171-5261]
G
[124 nt withheld, positions 5263-5386]
GGGGATACCCCCTAGAGCCCCAGCTGGTTCTTTCCGCCTCAGAAGCCATAGAGCCCACCGCATCCCCAGC
ATGCCTGCTATTGTCTTCCCAATCCTCCCCCTTGCTGTCCTGCCCCACCCCACCCCCCAGAATAGAATGA
CACCTACTCAGACAATGCGATGCAATTTCCTCATTTTATTAGGAAAGGACAGTGGGAGTGGCACCTTCCA
GGGTCAAGGAAGGCACGGGGGAGGGGCAAACAACAGATGGCTGGCAACTAGAAGGCACAGTCGAGGCTGA
TCAGCGGGTTTGGTACCTTTTTATTTTTCTTTTTGCTGTTTCGTCCTTATGGGACTCATCAGACCGGACT
TCCAAGGGCATCAAGACGATGCTGGTATTCCGGTGACAGCTTTGTTTGTTTGGATCCGGGCCCTATATTT
ATGATCAGTTACTTGTACAGCTCGTCCATGCCGCCGGTGGAGTGGCGGCCCTCGGCGCGTTCGTACTGTT
CCACGATGGTGTAGTCCTCGTTGTGGGAGGTGATGTCCAACTTGATGTTGACGTTGTAGGCTCCGGGCAG
CTGCACGGGCTTCTTGGCCTTGTAGGTGGTCTTGACTTCAGCGTCGTAGTGGCCGCCGTCCTTCAGCTTC
AGCCTCTGCTTGATCTCGCCCTTCAGGGCGCCGTCCTCGGGGTACATCCGCTCGGAGGAGGCCTCCCAGC
CCATGGTCTTCTTCTGCATTACGGGGCCGTCGGAGGGGAAGTTGGTGCCGCGCAGCTTCACTTTGTAGAT
GAACTCGCCGTCCTGCAGGGAGGAGTCCTGGGTCACGGTCACCACGCCGCCGTCCTCGAAGTTCATCACG
CGCTCCCACTTGAAGCCCTCGGGGAAGGACAGCTTCAAGTAGTCGGGGATGTCGGCGGGGTGCTTCACGT
AGGCCTTGGAGCCGTACATGAACTGAGGGGACAGGATGTCCCAGGCGAAGGGCAGGGGGCCACCCTTGGT
CACTTTCAGCTTGGCGGTCTGGGTGCCCTCGTAGGGGCGGCCCTCGCCCTCGCCCTCGATCTCGAACTCG
TGGCCGTTCACGGAGCCCTCCATGTGCACTTTGAAGCGCATGAACTCCTTGATGATGGCCATGTTATCCT
CCTCGCCCTTGCTCACCATGGTGGCGACCGTAGCGTGCTAGCCAGCTTGGGTCTCCCTATAGTGAGTCGT
ATTAATTTCGATAAGCCAGTAAGCAGTGGGTTCTCTAGTTAGCCAGAGAGCTCTGCTTATATAGACCTCC
CACCGTACACGCCTACCGCCCATTTGCGTCAATGGGGCGGAGTTGTTACGACATTTTGGAAAGTCCCGTT
GATTTTGGTGCCAAAACAAACTCCCATTGACGTCAATGGGGTGGAGACTTGGAAATCCCCGTGAGTCAAA
CCGCTATCCACGCCCATTGATGTACTGCCAAAACCGCATCACCATGGTAATAGCGATGACTAATACGTAG
ATGTACTGCCAAGTAGGAAAGTCCCATAAGGTCATGTACTGGGCATAATGCCAGGCGGGCCATTTACCGT
CATTGACGTCAATAGGGGGCGTACTTGGCATATGATACACTTGATGTACTGCCAAGTGGGCAGTTTACCG
TAAATACTCCACCCATTGACGTCAATGGAAAGTCCCTATTGGCGTTACTATGGGAACATACGTCATTATT
GACGTCAATGGGCGGGGGTCGTTGGGCGGTCAGCCAGGCGGGCCATTTACCGTAAGTTATGTAACGCGGA
ACTCCATATATGGGCTATGAACTAATGACCCCGTAATTGATTACTATTAATAACTAGTCAATAATCAATG
TCAACGCGTATATCTGGCCCGTACATCGCGAAGCAGCGCAAAACGCCTAACCCTAAGCAGATTCTTCATG
CAATTGTCGGTCAAGCCTTGCCTTGTTGTAGCTTAAATTTTGCTCGCGCACTACTCAGCGACCTCCAACA
CACAAGCAGGGAGCAGATACTGGCTTAACTATGCGGCATCAGAGCAGATTGTACTGAGAGTGCACCATAG
G
